>Addgene plasmid #216009 | AA029 | addgene full sequence | sequence record 431424 | Addgene NGS Result
TCGCGCGTTTCGGTGATGACGGTGAAAACCTCTGACACATGCAGCTCCCGGAGACGGTCACAGCTTGTCT
GTAAGCGGATGCCGGGAGCAGACAAGCCCGTCAGGGCGCGTCAGCGGGTGTTGGCGGGTGTCGGGGCTGG
CTTAACTATGCGGCATCAGAGCAGATTGTACTGAGAGTGCACCATATGCGGTGTGAAATACCGCACAGAT
GCGTAAGGAGAAAATACCGCATCAGGCGCCATTCGCCATTCAGGCTGCGCAACTGTTGGGAAGGGCGATC
GGTGCGGGCCTCTTCGCTATTACGCCAGCTGGCGAAAGGGGGATGTGCTGCAAGGCGATTAAGTTGGGTA
ACGCCAGGGTTTTCCCAGTCACGACGTTGTAAAACGACGGCCAGAGAATTCGAGCTCGGTACCTCGCGAA
TACATCTAGATGAAGACTGGCAGCGACAAGAAGTACAGCATCGGCCTGGCCATCGGCACCAACTCTGTGG
GCTGGGCCGTGATCACCGACGAGTACAAGGTGCCCAGCAAGAAATTCAAGGTGCTGGGCAACACCGACCG
GCACAGCATCAAGAAGAACCTGATCGGAGCCCTGCTGTTCGACAGCGGCGAAACAGCCGAGGCCACCCGG
CTGAAGAGAACCGCCAGAAGAAGATACACCAGACGGAAGAACCGGATCTGCTATCTGCAAGAGATCTTCA
GCAACGAGATGGCCAAGGTGGACGACAGCTTCTTCCACAGACTGGAAGAGTCCTTCCTGGTGGAAGAGGA
TAAGAAGCACGAGCGGCACCCCATCTTCGGCAACATCGTGGACGAGGTGGCCTACCACGAGAAGTACCCC
ACCATCTACCACCTGAGAAAGAAACTGGTGGACAGCACCGACAAGGCCGACCTGCGGCTGATCTATCTGG
CCCTGGCCCACATGATCAAGTTCCGGGGCCACTTCCTGATCGAGGGCGACCTGAACCCCGACAACAGCGA
CGTGGACAAGCTGTTCATCCAGCTGGTGCAGACCTACAACCAGCTGTTCGAGGAAAACCCCATCAACGCT
AGCGGCGTGGACGCCAAGGCCATCCTGTCTGCCAGACTGAGCAAGAGCAGACGGCTGGAAAATCTGATCG
CCCAGCTGCCCGGCGAGAAGAAGAATGGCCTGTTCGGCAACCTGATTGCCCTGAGCCTGGGCCTGACCCC
CAACTTCAAGAGCAACTTCGACCTGGCCGAGGATGCCAAACTGCAGCTGAGCAAGGACACCTACGACGAC
GACCTGGACAACCTGCTGGCCCAGATCGGCGACCAGTACGCCGACCTGTTTCTGGCCGCCAAGAACCTGT
CCGACGCCATCCTGCTGAGCGACATCCTGAGAGTGAACACCGAGATCACCAAGGCCCCCCTGAGCGCCTC
TATGATCAAGAGATACGACGAGCACCACCAGGACCTGACCCTGCTGAAAGCTCTCGTGCGGCAGCAGCTG
CCTGAGAAGTACAAAGAGATTTTCTTCGACCAGAGCAAGAACGGCTACGCCGGCTACATTGACGGCGGAG
CCAGCCAGGAAGAGTTCTACAAGTTCATCAAGCCCATCCTGGAAAAGATGGACGGCACCGAGGAACTGCT
CGTGAAGCTGAACAGAGAGGACCTGCTGCGGAAGCAGCGGACCTTCGACAACGGCAGCATCCCCCACCAG
ATCCACCTGGGAGAGCTGCACGCCATTCTGCGGCGGCAGGAAGATTTTTACCCATTCCTGAAGGACAACC
GGGAAAAGATCGAGAAGATCCTGACCTTCCGCATCCCCTACTACGTGGGCCCTCTGGCCAGGGGAAACAG
CAGATTCGCCTGGATGACCAGAAAGAGCGAGGAAACCATCACCCCCTGGAACTTCGAGGAAGTGGTGGAC
AAGGGCGCTTCCGCCCAGAGCTTCATCGAGCGGATGACCAACTTCGATAAGAACCTGCCCAACGAGAAGG
TGCTGCCCAAGCACAGCCTGCTGTACGAGTACTTCACCGTGTATAACGAGCTGACCAAAGTGAAATACGT
GACCGAGGGAATGAGAAAGCCCGCCTTCCTGAGCGGCGAGCAGAAAAAGGCCATCGTGGACCTGCTGTTC
AAGACCAACCGGAAAGTGACCGTGAAGCAGCTGAAAGAGGACTACTTCAAGAAAATCGAGTGCTTCGACT
CCGTGGAAATCTCCGGCGTGGAAGATCGGTTCAACGCCTCCCTGGGCACATACCACGATCTGCTGAAAAT
TATCAAGGACAAGGACTTCCTGGACAATGAGGAAAACGAGGACATTCTGGAAGATATCGTGCTGACCCTG
ACACTGTTTGAGGACAGAGAGATGATCGAGGAACGGCTGAAAACCTATGCCCACCTGTTCGACGACAAAG
TGATGAAGCAGCTGAAGCGGCGGAGATACACCGGCTGGGGCAGGCTGAGCCGGAAGCTGATCAACGGCAT
CCGGGACAAGCAGTCCGGCAAGACAATCCTGGATTTCCTGAAGTCCGACGGCTTCGCCAACAGAAACTTC
ATGCAGCTGATCCACGACGACAGCCTGACCTTTAAAGAGGACATCCAGAAAGCCCAGGTGTCCGGCCAGG
GCGATAGCCTGCACGAGCACATTGCCAATCTGGCCGGCAGCCCCGCCATTAAGAAGGGCATCCTGCAGAC
AGTGAAGGTGGTGGACGAGCTCGTGAAAGTGATGGGCCGGCACAAGCCCGAGAACATCGTGATCGAAATG
GCCAGAGAGAACCAGACCACCCAGAAGGGACAGAAGAACAGCCGCGAGAGAATGAAGCGGATCGAAGAGG
GCATCAAAGAGCTGGGCAGCCAGATCCTGAAAGAACACCCAGTGGAAAACACCCAGCTGCAGAACGAGAA
GCTGTACCTGTACTACCTGCAGAATGGGCGGGATATGTACGTGGACCAGGAACTGGACATCAACCGGCTG
TCCGACTACGATGTGGACCATATCGTGCCTCAGAGCTTTCTGAAGGACGACTCCATCGACAACAAGGTGC
TGACCAGAAGCGACAAGAACCGGGGCAAGAGCGACAACGTGCCCTCCGAAGAGGTCGTGAAGAAGATGAA
GAACTACTGGCGGCAGCTGCTGAACGCCAAGCTGATTACCCAGAGAAAGTTCGACAATCTGACCAAGGCC
GAGAGAGGCGGCCTGAGCGAACTGGATAAGGCCGGCTTCATCAAGAGACAGCTGGTGGAAACCCGGCAGA
TCACAAAGCACGTGGCACAGATCCTGGACTCCCGGATGAACACTAAGTACGACGAGAATGACAAGCTGAT
CCGGGAAGTGAAAGTGATCACCCTGAAGTCCAAGCTGGTGTCCGATTTCCGGAAGGATTTCCAGTTTTAC
AAAGTGCGCGAGATCAACAACTACCACCACGCCCACGACGCCTACCTGAACGCCGTCGTGGGAACCGCCC
TGATCAAAAAGTACCCTAAGCTGGAAAGCGAGTTCGTGTACGGCGACTACAAGGTGTACGACGTGCGGAA
GATGATCGCCAAGAGCGAGCAGGAAATCGGCAAGGCTACCGCCAAGTACTTCTTCTACAGCAACATCATG
AACTTTTTCAAGACCGAGATTACCCTGGCCAACGGCGAGATCCGGAAGCGGCCTCTGATCGAGACAAACG
GCGAAACCGGGGAGATCGTGTGGGATAAGGGCCGGGATTTTGCCACCGTGCGGAAAGTGCTGAGCATGCC
CCAAGTGAATATCGTGAAAAAGACCGAGGTGCAGACAGGCGGCTTCAGCAAAGAGTCTATCCGGCCCAAG
AGGAACAGCGATAAGCTGATCGCCAGAAAGAAGGACTGGGACCCTAAGAAGTACGGCGGCTTCGTGAGCC
CCACCGTGGCCTATTCTGTGCTGGTGGTGGCCAAAGTGGAAAAGGGCAAGTCCAAGAAACTGAAGAGTGT
GAAAGAGCTGCTGGGGATCACCATCATGGAAAGAAGCAGCTTCGAGAAGAATCCCATCGACTTTCTGGAA
GCCAAGGGCTACAAAGAAGTGAAAAAGGACCTGATCATCAAGCTGCCTAAGTACTCCCTGTTCGAGCTGG
AAAACGGCCGGAAGAGAATGCTGGCCTCTGCCCGGTTCCTGCAGAAGGGAAACGAACTGGCCCTGCCCTC
CAAATATGTGAACTTCCTGTACCTGGCCAGCCACTATGAGAAGCTGAAGGGCTCCCCCGAGGATAATGAG
CAGAAACAGCTGTTTGTGGAACAGCACAAGCACTACCTGGACGAGATCATCGAGCAGATCAGCGAGTTCT
CCAAGAGAGTGATCCTGGCCGACGCTAATCTGGACAAAGTGCTGTCCGCCTACAACAAGCACCGGGATAA
GCCCATCAGAGAGCAGGCCGAGAATATCATCCACCTGTTTACCCTGACCAATCTGGGAGCCCCTCGGGCC
TTCAAGTACTTTGACACCACCATCGACCGGAAGGTGTACCGGAGCACCAAAGAGGTGCTGGACGCCACCC
TGATCCACCAGAGCATCACCGGCCTGTACGAGACACGAATCGATTTGTCTCAGCTGGGAGGCGATGGGTC
CAAGTCTTCATCGGATCCCGGGCCCGTCGACTGCAGAGGCCTGCATGCAAGCTTGGTGTAATCATGGTCA
TAGCTGTTTCCTGTGTGAAATTGTTATCCGCTCACAATTCCACACAACATACGAGCCGGAAGCATAAAGT
GTAAAGCCTGGGGTGCCTAATGAGTGAGCTAACTCACATTAATTGCGTTGCGCTCACTGCCCGCTTTCCA
GTCGGGAAACCTGTCGTGCCAGCTGCATTAATGAATCGGCCAACGCGCGGGGAGAGGCGGTTTGCGTATT
GGGCGCTCTTCCGCTTCCTCGCTCACTGACTCGCTGCGCTCGGTCGTTCGGCTGCGGCGAGCGGTATCAG
CTCACTCAAAGGCGGTAATACGGTTATCCACAGAATCAGGGGATAACGCAGGAAAGAACATGTGAGCAAA
AGGCCAGCAAAAGGCCAGGAACCGTAAAAAGGCCGCGTTGCTGGCGTTTTTCCATAGGCTCCGCCCCCCT
GACGAGCATCACAAAAATCGACGCTCAAGTCAGAGGTGGCGAAACCCGACAGGACTATAAAGATACCAGG
CGTTTCCCCCTGGAAGCTCCCTCGTGCGCTCTCCTGTTCCGACCCTGCCGCTTACCGGATACCTGTCCGC
CTTTCTCCCTTCGGGAAGCGTGGCGCTTTCTCATAGCTCACGCTGTAGGTATCTCAGTTCGGTGTAGGTC
GTTCGCTCCAAGCTGGGCTGTGTGCACGAACCCCCCGTTCAGCCCGACCGCTGCGCCTTATCCGGTAACT
ATCGTCTTGAGTCCAACCCGGTAAGACACGACTTATCGCCACTGGCAGCAGCCACTGGTAACAGGATTAG
CAGAGCGAGGTATGTAGGCGGTGCTACAGAGTTCTTGAAGTGGTGGCCTAACTACGGCTACACTAGAAGA
ACAGTATTTGGTATCTGCGCTCTGCTGAAGCCAGTTACCTTCGGAAAAAGAGTTGGTAGCTCTTGATCCG
GCAAACAAACCACCGCTGGTAGCGGTGGTTTTTTTGTTTGCAAGCAGCAGATTACGCGCAGAAAAAAAGG
ATCTCAAGAAGATCCTTTGATCTTTTCTACGGGGTCTGACGCTCAGTGGAACGAAAACTCACGTTAAGGG
ATTTTGGTCATGAGATTATCAAAAAGGATCTTCACCTAGATCCTTTTAAATTAAAAATGAAGTTTTAAAT
CAAGCCCAATCTGAATAATGTTACAACCAATTAACCAATTCTGATTAGAAAAACTCATCGAGCATCAAAT
GAAACTGCAATTTATTCATATCAGGATTATCAATACCATATTTTTGAAAAAGCCGTTTCTGTAATGAAGG
AGAAAACTCACCGAGGCAGTTCCATAGGATGGCAAGATCCTGGTATCGGTCTGCGATTCCGACTCGTCCA
ACATCAATACAACCTATTAATTTCCCCTCGTCAAAAATAAGGTTATCAAGTGAGAAATCACCATGAGTGA
CGACTGAATCCGGTGAGAATGGCAAAAGTTTATGCATTTCTTTCCAGACTTGTTCAACAGGCCAGCCATT
ACGCTCGTCATCAAAATCACTCGCATCAACCAAACCGTTATTCATTCGTGATTGCGCCTGAGCGAGACGA
AATACGCGATCGCTGTTAAAAGGACAATTACAAACAGGAATCGAATGCAACCGGCGCAGGAACACTGCCA
GCGCATCAACAATATTTTCACCTGAATCAGGATATTCTTCTAATACCTGGAATGCTGTTTTTCCGGGGAT
CGCAGTGGTGAGTAACCATGCATCATCAGGAGTACGGATAAAATGCTTGATGGTCGGAAGAGGCATAAAT
TCCGTCAGCCAGTTTAGTCTGACCATCTCATCTGTAACATCATTGGCAACGCTACCTTTGCCATGTTTCA
GAAACAACTCTGGCGCATCGGGCTTCCCATACAAGCGATAGATTGTCGCACCTGATTGCCCGACATTATC
GCGAGCCCATTTATACCCATATAAATCAGCATCCATGTTGGAATTTAATCGCGGCCTCGACGTTTCCCGT
TGAATATGGCTCATAACACCCCTTGTATTACTGTTTATGTAAGCAGACAGTTTTATTGTTCATGATGATA
TATTTTTATCTTGTGCAATGTAACATCAGAGATTTTGAGACACGGGCCAGAGCTGCA
Features (pLannotate 1.2.2; 10 found; start..end, strand, type, name):
    137..236     +  misc_feature   bom (fragment): basis of mobility region from pBR322
    242..399     -  CDS            lacZα (fragment): LacZα fragment of β-galactosidase; lacZ fragment
    445..4544    +  CDS            Cas9 (fragment): Cas9 (Csn1) endonuclease from the Streptococcus pyogenes Type II CRISPR/Cas system generates RNA-guided double strand breaks in DNA
   4641..4657    -  protein_bind   lac operator: The lac repressor binds to the lac operator to inhibit transcription in E. coli. This inhibition can be relieved by adding lactose or isopropyl-β-D-thiogalactopyranoside (IPTG). lac repressor encoded by lacI
   4665..4695    -  promoter       lac promoter: promoter for the E. coli lac operon
   4710..4731    -  protein_bind   CAP binding site: CAP binding activates transcription in the presence of cAMP. E. coli catabolite activator protein
   4744..4836    -  CDS            lacI (fragment): lac repressor; lacI; The lac repressor binds to the lac operator to inhibit transcription in E. coli. This inhibition can be relieved by adding lactose or isopropyl-β-D-thiogalactopyranoside (IPTG).
   5019..5607    -  rep_origin     ori: high-copy-number ColE1/pMB1/pBR322/pUC origin of replication
   5785..6594    -  CDS            KanR: aminoglycoside phosphotransferase; aph(3')-Ia; confers resistance to kanamycin in bacteria or G418 (Geneticin®) in eukaryotes
   6701..35      +  CDS            rop (fragment) (across the origin): Rop protein, which maintains plasmids at low copy number; rop
