[The description below was written by a language model from this plasmid's Addgene catalogue record and pLannotate feature annotations shown in this document.]
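Description:
AA029 is a Fragmid fragment plasmid, one of a set of modular building-block vectors designed to be combined into complete CRISPR expression constructs rather than used directly in cells. It is built on the pUC57-Kan cloning backbone and is maintained in E. coli through a high-copy ColE1/pUC-type origin of replication, with selection by a kanamycin resistance gene (aminoglycoside phosphotransferase, aph(3')-Ia). The 6.7 kb sequence also carries typical backbone remnants: partial lacZα, the lac promoter, lac operator and CAP binding site, and short fragments of lacI, rop and the pBR322 bom region. None of these plays a designed role in the payload.

The insert occupies the "Cas protein" module position and encodes nCas9-NG (D10A), a Streptococcus pyogenes Cas9 derivative annotated in the feature table as a roughly 4.1 kb Cas9 coding sequence. The D10A substitution inactivates the RuvC nuclease domain, so the enzyme nicks one DNA strand instead of making a double-strand break. The NG designation refers to an engineered variant that recognises a relaxed NG protospacer-adjacent motif, which widens the range of targetable sites. The record gives its purpose as a nickase Cas for base editing, where such a nickase is typically paired with a deaminase domain supplied from another module. No eukaryotic promoter, terminator, tags or localisation signals are annotated around the coding sequence, in keeping with its role as a part awaiting assembly. The cloning method and the sites flanking the insert that are used for assembly are not stated in the record.
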