Addgene plasmid #216009: AA029
Purpose: Fragmid fragment: (Cas protein) nickase Cas for base editing
Depositing lab: John Doench. Depositing organization: Broad Institute. Publication: Modular vector assembly enables rapid assessment of emerging CRISPR technologies. McGee AV, Liu YV, Griffith AL, Szegletes ZM, Wen B, Kraus C, Miller NW, Steger RJ, Escude Velasco B, Bosch JA, Zirin JD, Viswanatha R, Sontheimer EJ, Goodale A, Greene MA, Green TM, Doench JG. Cell Genom. 2024 Mar 13;4(3):100519. doi: 10.1016/j.xgen.2024.100519. PubMed 38484704.
Backbone
  Vector backbone: pUC57-Kan
  Vector type: CRISPR ; Fragment
Growth in bacteria
  Bacterial resistance: Kanamycin, 50 μg/mL
  Growth temperature: 37°C
  Growth strain: DH5alpha
  Copy number: Unknown
Gene/Insert
  Gene/Insert name: nCas9-NG (D10A)_v1.1 [Sp]
  Species: Streptococcus pyogenes
  Cloning method: Unknown
Resource information
  A portion of this plasmid was derived from a plasmid made by: Genscript ID: U9799GC010-5
Terms and licenses: Academic/Nonprofit Terms; Industry Terms: Not Available to Industry
Depositor comments: Please visit https://www.biorxiv.org/content/10.1101/2023.10.25.564061v1 for bioRxiv preprint.
How to cite: AA029 was a gift from John Doench (Addgene plasmid # 216009 ; http://n2t.net/addgene:216009 ; RRID:Addgene_216009)
